Addgene plasmid #218693: pCDB179-TurboPETase
Purpose: Encodes codon optimized TurboPETase enzyme for bacterial expression
Depositing lab: Gregg Beckham. Depositing organization: National Laboratory of the Rockies (NLR). Publication: Enabling high-throughput enzyme discovery and engineering with a low-cost, robot-assisted pipeline. Norton-Baker B, Denton MCR, Murphy NP, Fram B, Lim S, Erickson E, Gauthier NP, Beckham GT. Sci Rep. 2024 Jun 24;14(1):14449. doi: 10.1038/s41598-024-64938-0. PubMed 38914665.
Backbone
  Vector backbone: pCDB179
  Vector type: Bacterial Expression
Growth in bacteria
  Bacterial resistance: Kanamycin, 50 μg/mL
  Growth temperature: 37°C
  Growth strain: DH5alpha
  Copy number: High Copy
Gene/Insert
  Gene/Insert name: TurboPETase
  Species: Synthetic
  Tag / fusion protein: 10xHis (N terminal on backbone)
  Cloning method: Gene Synthesis
Terms and licenses: Academic/Nonprofit Terms; Industry Terms: Not Available to Industry
How to cite: pCDB179-TurboPETase was a gift from Gregg Beckham (Addgene plasmid # 218693 ; http://n2t.net/addgene:218693 ; RRID:Addgene_218693)
