[The description below was written by a language model from this plasmid's Addgene catalogue record and pLannotate feature annotations shown in this document.]
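Description:
pCDB179-TurboPETase is a bacterial expression plasmid built on the pCDB179 backbone, a pET-style T7 vector, carrying a synthetic, codon-optimized gene for the engineered plastic-degrading enzyme TurboPETase. It is propagated in E. coli under kanamycin selection (aph(3')-Ia). Replication is from a ColE1/pMB1-type origin accompanied by the bom mobility region and the rop gene. The catalogue lists the plasmid as high copy, although rop is normally associated with reduced copy number. An f1 origin is also present, along with leftover fragments of a tetracycline resistance gene and an AmpR promoter that are backbone remnants rather than functional markers.

The expression cassette consists of a T7 promoter followed by a lac operator, the strong T7 gene 10 ribosome binding site, and a T7 terminator, with lacI supplied from its own promoter on the plasmid. Transcription therefore depends on a host providing T7 RNA polymerase and is repressed until relieved by IPTG or lactose. The open reading frame begins with an N-terminal polyhistidine tag (recorded as 10xHis in the catalogue, annotated as 9xHis in the feature table), followed by yeast SMT3 (SUMO), which is fused directly to the enzyme. The histidine tag allows metal-affinity purification. SUMO fusions are commonly used to aid solubility and can be removed by a SUMO-specific protease. The insert is annotated by similarity to a leaf-branch compost cutinase-type PET hydrolase, consistent with a variant that depolymerizes polyethylene terephthalate. The short SET1 fragment annotated just before the terminator is probably a spurious match. The plasmid is intended for recombinant production of TurboPETase, and the associated work concerns high-throughput, robot-assisted enzyme expression and engineering.
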