Features (pLannotate 1.2.2; 20 found; start..end, strand, type, name):
     18..67      +  CDS            SET1 (fragment): solubility-enhancement tag derived from T7 phage gene 10B
     75..122     +  terminator     T7 terminator: transcription terminator for bacteriophage T7 RNA polymerase
    159..587     +  rep_origin     f1 ori (sequence partly withheld): f1 bacteriophage origin of replication; arrow indicates direction of (+) strand synthesis
    640..697     +  promoter       AmpR promoter (fragment): bla
    706..1521    -  CDS            KanR: aminoglycoside phosphotransferase; aph(3')-Ia; confers resistance to kanamycin in bacteria or G418 (Geneticin®) in eukaryotes
   1643..2231    +  rep_origin     ori: high-copy-number ColE1/pMB1/pBR322/pUC origin of replication
   2417..2556    -  misc_feature   bom: basis of mobility region from pBR322
   2658..2849    -  CDS            rop: Rop protein, which maintains plasmids at low copy number; rop
   2866..3246    +  CDS            YPB1_ECOLX: Protein predicted: Swiss-Prot protein existence level 4. From Escherichia coli.
   3318..3609    -  CDS            TcR (fragment): tetracycline efflux protein; tet; confers resistance to tetracycline
   3624..3645    -  protein_bind   CAP binding site: CAP binding activates transcription in the presence of cAMP. E. coli catabolite activator protein
   3658..4740    -  CDS            lacI: lac repressor; lacI; The lac repressor binds to the lac operator to inhibit transcription in E. coli. This inhibition can be relieved by adding lactose or isopropyl-β-D-thiogalactopyranoside (IPTG).
   4741..4818    -  promoter       lacI promoter: lacI
   4826..5105    -  CDS            TcR (fragment): tetracycline efflux protein; tet; confers resistance to tetracycline
   5131..5149    +  promoter       T7 promoter: promoter for bacteriophage T7 RNA polymerase
   5154..5170    +  protein_bind   lac operator: The lac repressor binds to the lac operator to inhibit transcription in E. coli. This inhibition can be relieved by adding lactose or isopropyl-β-D-thiogalactopyranoside (IPTG). lac repressor encoded by lacI
   5189..5211    +  RBS            RBS: efficient ribosome binding site from bacteriophage T7 gene 10 (Olins and Rangwala, 1989)
   5225..5251    +  CDS            9xHis: 9xHis affinity tag
   5261..5557    +  CDS            SMT3: SMT3_YEAST - Experimental evidence at protein level: Swiss-Prot protein existence level 1. Not known; suppressor of MIF2 mutations. From Saccharomyces cerevisiae (strain ATCC 204508 / S288c) (Baker's yeast).
   5555..6328    +  CDS            PETH_UNKP (fragment): Experimental evidence at protein level: Swiss-Prot protein existence level 1. Cutinase that degrades cutin fibers prepared from tomato peels and hydrolyzes various fatty acid monoesters with acyl chain lengths of 2 to 18, with a preference for short-chain substrates (C4 substrate at most). Cannot hydrolyze olive oil (PubMed:22194294). Is also able to degrade polyethylene terephthalate (PET), the most abundant polyester plastic in the world (PubMed:22194294, PubMed:32269349). Can also depolymerize poly(epsilon-caprolactone) (PCL), a synthetic aliphatic biodegradable polyester (PubMed:22194294).
>Addgene plasmid #218693 | pCDB179-TurboPETase | addgene full sequence | sequence record 434224 | Addgene NGS Result
TAATGATCGAGGATCCGGCTGCTAACAAAGCCCGAAAGGAAGCTGAGTTGGCTGCTGCCACCGCTGAGCA
ATAACTAGCATAACCCCTTGGGGCCTCTAAACGGGTCTTGAGGGGTTTTTTGCTGAAAGGAGGAACTATA
TCCGGATTGGCGAATGGG
[124 nt withheld, positions 159-282]
C
[91 nt withheld, positions 284-374]
A
[49 nt withheld, positions 376-424]
CCTTTGACGTTGGAGTCCACGTTCTTT
[37 nt withheld, positions 452-488]
ACCCTATCTCGGTCTATTCTTTTGATTTATAAGGGATTTTGCCGATTTCGGCCTATTGGTTAAAAAATGA
GCTGATTTAACAAAAATTTAACGCGAATTTTAACAAAATATTAACGCTTACAATTTAGGTGGCACTTTTC
GGGGAAATGTGCGCGGAACCCCTATTTGTTTATTTTTCTAAATACATTCAAATATGTATCCGCTCATGAA
TTAATTCTTAGAAAAACTCATCGAGCATCAAATGAAACTGCAATTTATTCATATCAGGATTATCAATACC
ATATTTTTGAAAAAGCCGTTTCTGTAATGAAGGAGAAAACTCACCGAGGCAGTTCCATAGGATGGCAAGA
TCCTGGTATCGGTCTGCGATTCCGACTCGTCCAACATCAATACAACCTATTAATTTCCCCTCGTCAAAAA
TAAGGTTATCAAGTGAGAAATCACCATGAGTGACGACTGAATCCGGTGAGAATGGCAAAAGTTTATGCAT
TTCTTTCCAGACTTGTTCAACAGGCCAGCCATTACGCTCGTCATCAAAATCACTCGCATCAACCAAACCG
TTATTCATTCGTGATTGCGCCTGAGCGAGACGAAATACGCGATCGCTGTTAAAAGGACAATTACAAACAG
GAATCGAATGCAACCGGCGCAGGAACACTGCCAGCGCATCAACAATATTTTCACCTGAATCAGGATATTC
TTCTAATACCTGGAATGCTGTTTTCCCGGGGATCGCAGTGGTGAGTAACCATGCATCATCAGGAGTACGG
ATAAAATGCTTGATGGTCGGAAGAGGCATAAATTCCGTCAGCCAGTTTAGTCTGACCATCTCATCTGTAA
CATCATTGGCAACGCTACCTTTGCCATGTTTCAGAAACAACTCTGGCGCATCGGGCTTCCCATACAATCG
ATAGATTGTCGCACCTGATTGCCCGACATTATCGCGAGCCCATTTATACCCATATAAATCAGCATCCATG
TTGGAATTTAATCGCGGCCTAGAGCAAGACGTTTCCCGTTGAATATGGCTCATAACACCCCTTGTATTAC
TGTTTATGTAAGCAGACAGTTTTATTGTTCATGACCAAAATCCCTTAACGTGAGTTTTCGTTCCACTGAG
CGTCAGACCCCGTAGAAAAGATCAAAGGATCTTCTTGAGATCCTTTTTTTCTGCGCGTAATCTGCTGCTT
GCAAACAAAAAAACCACCGCTACCAGCGGTGGTTTGTTTGCCGGATCAAGAGCTACCAACTCTTTTTCCG
AAGGTAACTGGCTTCAGCAGAGCGCAGATACCAAATACTGTCCTTCTAGTGTAGCCGTAGTTAGGCCACC
ACTTCAAGAACTCTGTAGCACCGCCTACATACCTCGCTCTGCTAATCCTGTTACCAGTGGCTGCTGCCAG
TGGCGATAAGTCGTGTCTTACCGGGTTGGACTCAAGACGATAGTTACCGGATAAGGCGCAGCGGTCGGGC
TGAACGGGGGGTTCGTGCACACAGCCCAGCTTGGAGCGAACGACCTACACCGAACTGAGATACCTACAGC
GTGAGCTATGAGAAAGCGCCACGCTTCCCGAAGGGAGAAAGGCGGACAGGTATCCGGTAAGCGGCAGGGT
CGGAACAGGAGAGCGCACGAGGGAGCTTCCAGGGGGAAACGCCTGGTATCTTTATAGTCCTGTCGGGTTT
CGCCACCTCTGACTTGAGCGTCGATTTTTGTGATGCTCGTCAGGGGGGCGGAGCCTATGGAAAAACGCCA
GCAACGCGGCCTTTTTACGGTTCCTGGCCTTTTGCTGGCCTTTTGCTCACATGTTCTTTCCTGCGTTATC
CCCTGATTCTGTGGATAACCGTATTACCGCCTTTGAGTGAGCTGATACCGCTCGCCGCAGCCGAACGACC
GAGCGCAGCGAGTCAGTGAGCGAGGAAGCGGAAGAGCGCCTGATGCGGTATTTTCTCCTTACGCATCTGT
GCGGTATTTCACACCGCAATGGTGCACTCTCAGTACAATCTGCTCTGATGCCGCATAGTTAAGCCAGTAT
ACACTCCGCTATCGCTACGTGACTGGGTCATGGCTGCGCCCCGACACCCGCCAACACCCGCTGACGCGCC
CTGACGGGCTTGTCTGCTCCCGGCATCCGCTTACAGACAAGCTGTGACCGTCTCCGGGAGCTGCATGTGT
CAGAGGTTTTCACCGTCATCACCGAAACGCGCGAGGCAGCTGCGGTAAAGCTCATCAGCGTGGTCGTGAA
GCGATTCACAGATGTCTGCCTGTTCATCCGCGTCCAGCTCGTTGAGTTTCTCCAGAAGCGTTAATGTCTG
GCTTCTGATAAAGCGGGCCATGTTAAGGGCGGTTTTTTCCTGTTTGGTCACTGATGCCTCCGTGTAAGGG
GGATTTCTGTTCATGGGGGTAATGATACCGATGAAACGAGAGAGGATGCTCACGATACGGGTTACTGATG
ATGAACATGCCCGGTTACTGGAACGTTGTGAGGGTAAACAACTGGCGGTATGGATGCGGCGGGACCAGAG
AAAAATCACTCAGGGTCAATGCCAGCGCTTCGTTAATACAGATGTAGGTGTTCCACAGGGTAGCCAGCAG
CATCCTGCGATGCAGATCCGGAACATAATGGTGCAGGGCGCTGACTTCCGCGTTTCCAGACTTTACGAAA
CACGGAAACCGAAGACCATTCATGTTGTTGCTCAGGTCGCAGACGTTTTGCAGCAGCAGTCGCTTCACGT
TCGCTCGCGTATCGGTGATTCATTCTGCTAACCAGTAAGGCAACCCCGCCAGCCTAGCCGGGTCCTCAAC
GACAGGAGCACGATCATGCGCACCCGTGGGGCCGCCATGCCGGCGATAATGGCCTGCTTCTCGCCGAAAC
GTTTGGTGGCGGGACCAGTGACGAAGGCTTGAGCGAGGGCGTGCAAGATTCCGAATACCGCAAGCGACAG
GCCGATCATCGTCGCGCTCCAGCGAAAGCGGTCCTCGCCGAAAATGACCCAGAGCGCTGCCGGCACCTGT
CCTACGAGTTGCATGATAAAGAAGACAGTCATAAGTGCGGCGACGATAGTCATGCCCCGCGCCCACCGGA
AGGAGCTGACTGGGTTGAAGGCTCTCAAGGGCATCGGTCGAGATCCCGGTGCCTAATGAGTGAGCTAACT
TACATTAATTGCGTTGCGCTCACTGCCCGCTTTCCAGTCGGGAAACCTGTCGTGCCAGCTGCATTAATGA
ATCGGCCAACGCGCGGGGAGAGGCGGTTTGCGTATTGGGCGCCAGGGTGGTTTTTCTTTTCACCAGTGAG
ACGGGCAACAGCTGATTGCCCTTCACCGCCTGGCCCTGAGAGAGTTGCAGCAAGCGGTCCACGCTGGTTT
GCCCCAGCAGGCGAAAATCCTGTTTGATGGTGGTTAACGGCGGGATATAACATGAGCTGTCTTCGGTATC
GTCGTATCCCACTACCGAGATGTCCGCACCAACGCGCAGCCCGGACTCGGTAATGGCGCGCATTGCGCCC
AGCGCCATCTGATCGTTGGCAACCAGCATCGCAGTGGGAACGATGCCCTCATTCAGCATTTGCATGGTTT
GTTGAAAACCGGACATGGCACTCCAGTCGCCTTCCCGTTCCGCTATCGGCTGAATTTGATTGCGAGTGAG
ATATTTATGCCAGCCAGCCAGACGCAGACGCGCCGAGACAGAACTTAATGGGCCCGCTAACAGCGCGATT
TGCTGGTGACCCAATGCGACCAGATGCTCCACGCCCAGTCGCGTACCGTCTTCATGGGAGAAAATAATAC
TGTTGATGGGTGTCTGGTCAGAGACATCAAGAAATAACGCCGGAACATTAGTGCAGGCAGCTTCCACAGC
AATGGCATCCTGGTCATCCAGCGGATAGTTAATGATCAGCCCACTGACGCGTTGCGCGAGAAGATTGTGC
ACCGCCGCTTTACAGGCTTCGACGCCGCTTCGTTCTACCATCGACACCACCACGCTGGCACCCAGTTGAT
CGGCGCGAGATTTAATCGCCGCGACAATTTGCGACGGCGCGTGCAGGGCCAGACTGGAGGTGGCAACGCC
AATCAGCAACGACTGTTTGCCCGCCAGTTGTTGTGCCACGCGGTTGGGAATGTAATTCAGCTCCGCCATC
GCCGCTTCCACTTTTTCCCGCGTTTTCGCAGAAACGTGGCTGGCCTGGTTCACCACGCGGGAAACGGTCT
GATAAGAGACACCGGCATACTCTGCGACATCGTATAACGTTACTGGTTTCACATTCACCACCCTGAATTG
ACTCTCTTCCGGGCGCTATCATGCCATACCGCGAAAGGTTTTGCGCCATTCGATGGTGTCCGGGATCTCG
ACGCTCTCCCTTATGCGACTCCTGCATTAGGAAGCAGCCCAGTAGTAGGTTGAGGCCGTTGAGCACCGCC
GCCGCAAGGAATGGTGCATGCAAGGAGATGGCGCCCAACAGTCCCCCGGCCACGGGGCCTGCCACCATAC
CCACGCCGAAACAAGCGCTCATGAGCCCGAAGTGGCGAGCCCGATCTTCCCCATCGGTGATGTCGGCGAT
ATAGGCGCCAGCAACCGCACCTGTGGCGCCGGTGATGCCGGCCACGATGCGTCCGGCGTAGAGGATCGAG
ATCGATCTCGATCCCGCGAAATTAATACGACTCACTATAGGGAAATTGTGAGCGGATAACAATTCCCCTC
TAGAAATAATTTTGTTTAACTTTAAGAAGGAGATATACATATGGGTCACCACCACCACCACCACCACCAC
CACCACGGTAGCCTGCAAGATTCGGAAGTCAACCAAGAAGCAAAGCCGGAAGTCAAGCCGGAAGTGAAAC
CGGAAACCCATATTAACCTGAAAGTTAGTGACGGCAGCTCTGAAATTTTCTTTAAGATCAAAAAGACCAC
GCCGCTGCGTCGCCTGATGGAAGCGTTTGCCAAACGTCAGGGCAAGGAAATGGATAGCCTGCGTTTCCTG
TATGACGGTATTCGCATCCAGGCAGATCAAGCGCCGGAAGACCTGGACATGGAAGACAACGACATCATTG
AAGCCCACCGTGAACAGATTGGCGGCTCTAACCCGTACCAGCGCGGACCGAACCCGACCCGTTCTGCGTT
AACCACCGATGGTCCGTTTTCCGTGGCTACCTACAGCGTTTCTCGTCTGTCCGTTTCCGGTTTTGGTGGT
GGTGTTATCTACTATCCGACTGGTACCACCCTGACCTTCGGCGGTATCGCGATGTCCCCGGGTTACACCG
CTGATGCTTCCTCTCTGGCGCTGCTGGGTCGTCGCCTGGCGAGCCACGGTTTTGTTGTTATTGTTATCAA
CACGAACTCTCGTCTGGACTTTCCGGACTCCCGTGCCTCGCAACTGTCTGCTGCGCTGAACTACCTGCGT
ACGTCGTCACCTTCAGCGGTCCGTGCACGCCTGGATGCCAATCGTCTGGCTGTGGCGGGTCACAGCATGG
GCGGTGGCGCAACCCTGCGTATTAGCGAACAGATTCCGACCCTGAAAGCTGGTGTGCCACTGACTCCGTG
GCATACCGACAAAACGTTCAACACCCCGGTTCCGCAGCTGATCGTAGGCGCAGAACGTGACACCGTAGCA
CCGGTTTCCCAGAGCGCAATCCCGATTTACCAGAACCTGCCGAGCACCACTCCAAAAGTATACGTTGAAC
TGAAAAACGCCACCCACACTGCTCCGAACTCGCCGAACGCTTGTATTAGCGTGTACACCATCTCCTGGAT
GAAACTGTGGGTTGATAACGATACCCGTTATCGCCAATTCCTGTGTAACGTGAACGATCCGTGTCTCAGC
GATTTTCGTAGCAACAACCGTCATTGCCAA
